>Addgene plasmid #152746 | pGBW-m4133650 | depositor full sequence | sequence record 295758 | Full Sequence
CACCATG
[918 nt withheld, positions 8-925]
GAAAACCTTTACTTTCAGTCGATGAGTGACAAAATCATTCATCTAACCGATGACTCCTTTGATACAGACG
TGTTGAAGGCCGATGGTGCGATACTGGTAGATTTCTGGGCTGAATGGTGTGGCCCGTGCAAGATGATCGC
ACCCATTCTGGACGAGATCGCCGACGAGTATCAAGGAAAATTAACTGTCGCTAAGCTTAATATAGATCAG
AACCCAGGGACGGCACCTAAATACGGCATCAGGGGAATACCTACCCTCCTGCTCTTTAAGAATGGGGAAG
TTGCCGCGACAAAAGTGGGAGCCCTGTCTAAGGGCCAGCTAAAAGAGTTCTTGGACGCTAACCTGGCAGG
TTCAGGCTCGGGGCACATGCACCATCACCATCACCATAGCAGCGGGCTCGTGCCACGCGGCTAAGGATCC
GCAGGCCTCTGCTAGCTTGACTGACTGAGATACAGCGTACCTTCAGCTCACAGACATGATAAGATACATT
GATGAGTTTGGACAAACCACAACTAGAATGCAGTGAAAAAAATGCTTTATTTGTGAAATTTGTGATGCTA
TTGCTTTATTTGTAACCATTATAAGCTGCAATAAACAAGTTAACAACAACAATTGCATTCATTTTATGTT
TCAGGTTCAGGGGGAGGTGTGGGAGGTTTTTTAAAGCAAGTAAAACCTCTACAAATGTGGTATTGGCCCA
TCTCTATCGGTATCGTAGCATAACCCCTTGGGGCCTCTAAACGGGTCTTGAGGGGTTTTTTGTGCCCCTC
GGGCCGGATTGCTATCTACCGGCATTGGCGCAGAAAAAAATGCCTGATGCGACGCTGCGCGTCTTATACT
CCCACATATGCCAGATTCAGCAACGGATACGGCTTCCCCAACTTGCCCACTTCCATACGTGTCCTCCTTA
CCAGAAATTTATCCTTAAGGTCGTCAGCTATCCTGCAGGCGATCTCTCGATTTCGATCAAGACATTCCTT
TAATGGTCTTTTCTGGACACCACTAGGGGTCAGAAGTAGTTCATCAAACTTTCTTCCCTCCCTAATCTCA
TTGGTTACCTTGGGCTATCGAAACTTAATTAACCAGTCAAGTCAGCTACTTGGCGAGATCGACTTGTCTG
GGTTTCGACTACGCTCAGAATTGCGTCAGTCAAGTTCGATCTGGTCCTTGCTATTGCACCCGTTCTCCGA
TTACGAGTTTCATTTAAATCATGTGAGCAAAAGGCCAGCAAAAGGCCAGGAACCGTAAAAAGGCCGCGTT
GCTGGCGTTTTTCCATAGGCTCCGCCCCCCTGACGAGCATCACAAAAATCGACGCTCAAGTCAGAGGTGG
CGAAACCCGACAGGACTATAAAGATACCAGGCGTTTCCCCCTGGAAGCTCCCTCGTGCGCTCTCCTGTTC
CGACCCTGCCGCTTACCGGATACCTGTCCGCCTTTCTCCCTTCGGGAAGCGTGGCGCTTTCTCATAGCTC
ACGCTGTAGGTATCTCAGTTCGGTGTAGGTCGTTCGCTCCAAGCTGGGCTGTGTGCACGAACCCCCCGTT
CAGCCCGACCGCTGCGCCTTATCCGGTAACTATCGTCTTGAGTCCAACCCGGTAAGACACGACTTATCGC
CACTGGCAGCAGCCACTGGTAACAGGATTAGCAGAGCGAGGTATGTAGGCGGTGCTACAGAGTTCTTGAA
GTGGTGGCCTAACTACGGCTACACTAGAAGAACAGTATTTGGTATCTGCGCTCTGCTGAAGCCAGTTACC
TTCGGAAAAAGAGTTGGTAGCTCTTGATCCGGCAAACAAACCACCGCTGGTAGCGGTGGTTTTTTTGTTT
GCAAGCAGCAGATTACGCGCAGAAAAAAAGGATCTCAAGAAGATCCTTTGATCTTTTCTACGGGGTCTGA
CGCTCAGTGGAACGAAAACTCACGTTAAGGGATTTTGGTCATGAGATTATCAAAAAGGATCTTCACCTAG
ATCCTTTTAAATTAAAAATGAAGTTTTAAATCAATCTAAAGTATATATGAGTAAACTTGGTCTGACAGTT
ACCAATGCTTAATCAGTGAGGCACCTATCTCAGCGATCTGTCTATTTCGTTCATCCATAGTTGCATTTAA
ATTTCCGAACTCTCCAAGGCCCTCGTCGGAAAATCTTCAAACCTTTCGTCCGATCCATCTTGCAGGCTAC
CTCTCGAACGAACTATCGCAAGTCTCTTGGCCGGCCTTGCGCCTTGGCTATTGCTTGGCAGCGCCTATCG
CCAGGTATTACTCCAATCCCGAATATCCGAGATCGGGATCACCCGAGAGAAGTTCAACCTACATCCTCAA
TCCCGATCTATCCGAGATCCGAGGAATATCGAAATCGGGGCGCGCCTGGCCTCCGCGCCGGGTTTTGGCG
CCTCCCGCGGGCGCCCCCCTCGTCACGGCGAGCGCTGCCACGTCAGACGAAGGGCGCAGGAGCGTCCTGA
TCCTTCCGCCCGGACGCTCAGGACAGCGGCCCGCTGCTCATAAGACTCGGCCTTAGAACCCCAGTATCAG
CAGAAGGACATTTTAGGACGGGACTTGGGTGACTCTAGGGCACTGGTTTTCTTTCCAGAGAGCGGAACAG
GCGAGGAAAAGTAGTCCCTTCTCGGCGATTCTGCGGAGGGATCTCCGTGGGGCGGTGAACGCCGATGATT
ATATAAGGACGCGCCGGGTGTGGCACAGCTAGTTCCGTCGCAGCCGGGATTTGGGTCGCGGTTCTTGTTT
GTGGATCGCTGTGATCGTCACTTGGTGAGTAGCGGGCTGCTGGGCTGGCCGGGGCTTTCGTGGCCGCCGG
GCCGCTCGGTGGGACGGAAGCGTGTGGAGAGACCGCCAAGGGCTGTAGTCTGGGTCCGCGAGCAAGGTTG
CCCTGAACTGGGGGTTGGGGGGAGCGCAGCAAAATGGCGGCTGTTCCCGAGTCTTGAATGGAAGACGCTT
GTGAGGCGGGCTGTGAGGTCGTTGAAACAAGGTGGGGGGCATGGTGGGCGGCAAGAACCCAAGGTCTTGA
GCCCTTCGCTAATGCGGGAAAGCTCTTATTCGGGTGAGATGGGCTGGGCACCATCTGGGGACCCTGACGT
GAAGTTTGTCACTGACTGGAGAACTCGGTTTGTCGTCTGTTGCGGGGGCGGCAGTTATGGCGGTGCCGTT
GGGCAGTGCACCCGTACCTTTGGGAGCGCGCGCCCTCGTCGTGTCGTGACGTCACCCGTTCTGTTGGCTT
ATAATGCAGGGTGGGGCCACCTGCCGGTAGGTGTGCGGTAGGCTTTTCTCCGTCGCAGGACGCAGGGTTC
GGGCCTAGGGTAGGCTCTCCTGAATCGACAGGCGCCGGACCTCTGGTGAGGGGAGGGATAAGTGAGGCGT
CAGTTTCTTTGGTCGGTTTTATGTACCTATCTTCTTAAGTAGCTGAAGCTCCGGTTTTGAACTATGCGCT
CGGGGTTGGCGAGTGTGTTTTGTGAAGTTTTTTAGGCACCTTTTGAAATGTAATCATTTGGGTCAATATG
TAATTTTCAGTGTTAGACTTGTAAATTGTCCGCTAAATTCTGGCCGTTTTTGGCTTTTTTGTTAGACAAC
ATGGGTAAAAAGCCTGAACTCACCGCGACGTCTGTCGAGAAGTTTCTGATCGAAAAGTTCGACAGCGTCT
CCGACCTGATGCAGCTCTCGGAGGGCGAAGAATCTCGTGCTTTCAGCTTCGATGTAGGAGGGCGTGGATA
TGTCCTGCGGGTAAATAGCTGCGCCGATGGTTTCTACAAAGATCGTTATGTTTATCGGCACTTTGCATCC
GCCGCGCTCCCGATTCCGGAAGTGCTTGACATTGGGGAGTTCAGCGAGAGCCTGACCTATTGCATCTCCC
GCCGTGCACAGGGTGTCACGTTGCAAGACCTGCCTGAAACCGAACTGCCCGCTGTTCTGCAGCCGGTCGC
GGAGGCAATGGATGCCATCGCTGCCGCCGATCTTAGCCAGACGAGCGGGTTCGGCCCATTCGGACCGCAA
GGAATCGGTCAATACACTACATGGCGTGATTTCATATGCGCGATTGCTGATCCCCATGTGTATCACTGGC
AAACTGTGATGGACGACACCGTCAGTGCGTCCGTCGCGCAGGCTCTCGATGAGCTGATGCTTTGGGCCGA
GGACTGCCCCGAAGTCCGGCACCTCGTGCACGCGGATTTCGGCTCCAACAATGTCCTGACGGACAATGGC
CGCATAACAGCGGTCATTGACTGGAGCGAGGCGATGTTCGGGGATTCCCAATACGAGGTCGCCAACATCT
TCTTCTGGAGGCCGTGGTTGGCTTGTATGGAGCAGCAGACGCGCTACTTCGAGCGGAGGCATCCGGAGCT
TGCAGGATCGCCCCGGCTCCGGGCGTATATGCTCCGCATTGGTCTTGACCAACTCTATCAGAGCTTGGTT
GACGGCAATTTCGATGATGCAGCTTGGGCGCAGGGTCGATGCGACGCAATCGTCCGATCCGGAGCCGGGA
CTGTCGGGCGTACACAAATCGCCCGCAGAAGCGCCGCCGTCTGGACCGATGGCTGTGTAGAAGTACTCGC
CGATAGTGGAAACCGACGCCCCAGCACTCGTCCGAGGGCAAAGGAATAAGCTAGTATGTAAGCCTAGTCT
TAGATAATAAAATCGCTATCCATCGAAGATGGATGTGTGTTGGTTTTTTGTGTGTGTAACGCTAGGCGCG
CCTGGTGTACCGAGAACGATCCTCTCAGTGCGAGTCTCGACGATCCATATCGTTGCTTGGCAGTCAGCCA
GTCGGAATCCAGCTTGGGACCCAGGAAGTCCAATCGTCAGATATTGTACTCAAGCCTGGTCACGGCAGCG
TACCGATCTGTTTAAACCTAGATATTGATAGTCTGATCGGTCAACGTATAATCGAGTCCTAGCTTTTGCA
AACATCTATCAAGAGACAGGATCAGCAGGAGGCTTTCGCATGAGTATTCAACATTTCCGTGTCGCCCTTA
TTCCCTTTTTTGCGGCATTTTGCCTTCCTGTTTTTGCTCACCCAGAAACGCTGGTGAAAGTAAAAGATGC
TGAAGATCAGTTGGGTGCGCGAGTGGGTTACATCGAACTGGATCTCAACAGCGGTAAGATCCTTGAGAGT
TTTCGCCCCGAAGAACGCTTTCCAATGATGAGCACTTTTAAAGTTCTGCTATGTGGCGCGGTATTATCCC
GTATTGACGCCGGGCAAGAGCAACTCGGTCGCCGCATACACTATTCTCAGAATGACTTGGTTGAGTATTC
ACCAGTCACAGAAAAGCATCTTACGGATGGCATGACAGTAAGAGAATTATGCAGTGCTGCCATAACCATG
AGTGATAACACTGCGGCCAACTTACTTCTGACAACGATTGGAGGACCGAAGGAGCTAACCGCTTTTTTGC
ACAACATGGGGGATCATGTAACTCGCCTTGATCGTTGGGAACCGGAGCTGAATGAAGCCATACCAAACGA
CGAGCGTGACACCACGATGCCTGTAGCAATGGCAACAACCTTGCGTAAACTATTAACTGGCGAACTACTT
ACTCTAGCTTCCCGGCAACAGTTGATAGACTGGATGGAGGCGGATAAAGTTGCAGGACCACTTCTGCGCT
CGGCCCTTCCGGCTGGCTGGTTTATTGCTGATAAATCTGGAGCCGGTGAGCGTGGGTCTCGCGGTATCAT
TGCAGCACTGGGGCCAGATGGTAAGCCCTCCCGTATCGTAGTTATCTACACGACGGGGAGTCAGGCAACT
ATGGATGAACGAAATAGACAGATCGCTGAGATAGGTGCCTCACTGATTAAGCATTGGTAACCGATTCTAG
GTGCATTGGCGCAGAAAAAAATGCCTGATGCGACGCTGCGCGTCTTATACTCCCACATATGCCAGATTCA
GCAACGGATACGGCTTCCCCAACTTGCCCACTTCCATACGTGTCCTCCTTACCAGAAATTTATCCTTAAG
ATCGTTTAAACTCGACTCTGGCTCTATCGAATCTCCGTCGTTTCGAGCTTACGCGAACAGCCGTGGCGCT
CATTTGCTCGTCGGGCATCGAATCTCGTCAGCTATCGTCAGCTTACCTTTTTGGCAGCGATCGCGGCTCC
CGACATCTTGGACCATTAGCTCCACAGGTATCTTCTTCCCTCTAGTGGTCATAACAGCAGCTTCAGCTAC
CTCTCAATTCAAAAAACCCCTCAAGACCCGTTTAGAGGCCCCAAGGGGTTATGCTATCAATCGTTGCGTT
ACACACACAAAAAACCAACACACATCCATCTTCGATGGATAGCGATTTTATTATCTAACTGCTGATCGAG
TGTAGCCAGATCTAGTAATCAATTACGGGGTCATTAGTTCATAGCCCATATATGGAGTTCCGCGTTACAT
AACTTACGGTAAATGGCCCGCCTGGCTGACCGCCCAACGACCCCCGCCCATTGACGTCAATAATGACGTA
TGTTCCCATAGTAACGCCAATAGGGACTTTCCATTGACGTCAATGGGTGGAGTATTTACGGTAAACTGCC
CACTTGGCAGTACATCAAGTGTATCATATGCCAAGTACGCCCCCTATTGACGTCAATGACGGTAAATGGC
CCGCCTGGCATTATGCCCAGTACATGACCTTATGGGACTTTCCTACTTGGCAGTACATCTACGTATTAGT
CATCGCTATTACCATGCTGATGCGGTTTTGGCAGTACATCAATGGGCGTGGATAGCGGTTTGACTCACGG
GGATTTCCAAGTCTCCACCCCATTGACGTCAATGGGAGTTTGTTTTGGCACCAAAATCAACGGGACTTTC
CAAAATGTCGTAACAACTCCGCCCCATTGACGCAAATGGGCGGTAGGCGTGTACGGTGGGAGGTCTATAT
AAGCAGAGCTGGTTTAGTGAACCGTCAGATCAGATCTTTGTCGATCCTACCATCCACTCGACACACCCGC
CAGCGGCCGC
Features (pLannotate 1.2.2; 21 found; start..end, strand, type, name):
    947..1273    +  CDS            trxA: THIO_ECO57 - Experimental evidence at protein level: Swiss-Prot protein existence level 1. Participates in various redox reactions through the reversible oxidation of its active center dithiol to a disulfide and catalyzes dithiol-disulfide exchange reactions. From Escherichia coli O157:H7.
   1295..1312    +  CDS            6xHis: 6xHis affinity tag
   1405..1526    -  polyA_signal   SV40 poly(A) signal: SV40 polyadenylation signal
   1549..1618    -  CDS            large T antigen (fragment): large T antigen from SV40 (simian virus 40)
   1641..1687    +  terminator     T7 terminator: transcription terminator for bacteriophage T7 RNA polymerase
   1717..1853    +  terminator     rrnG terminator: transcription terminator from the E. coli ribosomal RNA rrnG operon (Albrechtsen et al., 1991)
   1898..1969    +  misc_feature   3' β-globin insulator: insulator downstream of the human β-globin locus (Farrell et al., 2002)
   2195..2783    -  rep_origin     ori: high-copy-number ColE1/pMB1/pBR322/pUC origin of replication
   2955..3019    -  CDS            bla(M) (fragment): β-lactamase lacking the signal sequence; bla(M); allows cytosolic expression of β-lactamase
   3283..4492    +  promoter       UbC promoter: human ubiquitin C promoter
   4502..5523    +  CDS            HygR (fragment): hygromycin B phosphotransferase confers resistance to hygromycin
   5551..5599    +  polyA_signal   poly(A) signal: synthetic polyadenylation signal
   5865..6725    +  CDS            AmpR: β-lactamase; bla; confers resistance to ampicillin, carbenicillin, and related antibiotics
   6738..6874    +  terminator     rrnG terminator: transcription terminator from the E. coli ribosomal RNA rrnG operon (Albrechtsen et al., 1991)
   7019..7090    +  misc_feature   5' β-globin insulator: insulator upstream of the human β-globin locus (Farrell et al., 2002)
   7095..7141    -  terminator     T7 terminator: transcription terminator for bacteriophage T7 RNA polymerase
   7159..7207    -  polyA_signal   poly(A) signal: synthetic polyadenylation signal
   7288..7591    +  enhancer       CMV enhancer: human cytomegalovirus immediate early enhancer
   7664..7681    -  promoter       CMV promoter (fragment): human cytomegalovirus (CMV) immediate early promoter
   7744..7795    +  promoter       CMVd2 promoter: truncated human cytomegalovirus (CMV) immediate early promoter that yields moderately reduced expression relative to the full-length promoter
   7849..925     +  CDS            R1A_SARS2 (fragment) (across the origin) (sequence partly withheld): Experimental evidence at protein level: Swiss-Prot protein existence level 1. [Non-structural protein 10]: Plays a pivotal role in viral transcription by stimulating both nsp14 3'-5' exoribonuclease and nsp16 2'-O-methyltransferase activities. Therefore plays an essential role in viral mRNAs cap methylation. From Severe acute respiratory syndrome coronavirus 2 (2019-nCoV) (SARS-CoV-2).
