[The description below was written by a language model from this plasmid's Addgene catalogue record and pLannotate feature annotations shown in this document.]
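Description:
pGBW-m4133650 is a mammalian expression plasmid built on the pTwist_CMV_Hygro_6 backbone that carries a codon-optimized coding sequence for the SARS-CoV-2 3C-like proteinase (nsp5, the main protease cleaved out of the ORF1ab polyprotein). It is maintained in E. coli through a high-copy ColE1/pUC-type origin and an ampicillin resistance gene (β-lactamase). For selection in mammalian cells it carries a separate cassette in which the human ubiquitin C promoter drives hygromycin B phosphotransferase, followed by a synthetic polyadenylation signal.

The payload is transcribed from the CMV immediate early enhancer and promoter. The annotated viral reading frame spans the numbering origin of the circular sequence and matches a fragment of the SARS-CoV-2 replicase polyprotein 1a. The functional text attached to that automated match refers to nsp10, but this is generic to the polyprotein entry; the catalogue identifies the insert as nsp5. Immediately downstream, on the same strand, lie E. coli thioredoxin (trxA) and a 6xHis tag, consistent with the recorded C-terminal, backbone-encoded TEV-cleavable TRX fusion. The TEV site itself is not annotated, and the His tag appears only in the feature table. Thioredoxin is commonly used as a solubility partner, the His tag permits affinity purification, and TEV cleavage would allow removal of the fusion partner. An SV40 polyadenylation signal follows the cassette. The expression unit is flanked by β-globin insulator elements, together with T7 and rrnG terminators that isolate it from neighbouring transcription. The construct is intended for expressing the viral protease in mammalian cells, with hygromycin available for selecting stable cells.
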