Addgene plasmid #152746: pGBW-m4133650
Purpose: Mammalian expression plasmid for SARS-CoV-2 3C-like proteinase
Depositing lab: Ginkgo Bioworks & Benjie Chen. Depositing organization: Ginkgo Bioworks.
Backbone
  Vector backbone: pTwist_CMV_Hygro_6
  Backbone size w/o insert (bp): 6525
  Vector type: Mammalian Expression
  Selectable markers: Hygromycin
Growth in bacteria
  Bacterial resistance: Ampicillin, 100 μg/mL
  Growth temperature: 37°C
  Growth strain: DH5alpha
  Copy number: High Copy
Gene/Insert
  Gene/Insert name: SARS-CoV-2 3C-like proteinase (alt name: nsp5)
  Species: Severe acute respiratory syndrome coronavirus 2
  Insert size (bp): 917
  Mutation: codon optimized
  Entrez Gene: ORF1ab (a.k.a. GU280_gp01)
  Promoter: CMV
  Tag / fusion protein: Cleavable TEV;TRX (C terminal on backbone)
  Cloning method: Unknown
Resource information
  A portion of this plasmid was derived from a plasmid made by: GinkgoBioworks
Depositor comments: NCBI reference sequence: YP_009725301.1
How to cite: pGBW-m4133650 was a gift from Ginkgo Bioworks & Benjie Chen (Addgene plasmid # 152746 ; http://n2t.net/addgene:152746 ; RRID:Addgene_152746)
